Addgene plasmid #210143: pRH2941
Purpose: Protein quality control substrate and associated control YIp ADE2-LEU2 pTDH3::ARO7-GFP::tADH1
Depositing lab: Randy Hampton. Depositing organization: University of California, San Diego (UCSD). Publication: Exploring the "misfolding problem" by systematic discovery and analysis of functional-but-degraded proteins. Flagg MP, Lam B, Lam DK, Le TM, Kao A, Slaiwa YI, Hampton RY. Mol Biol Cell. 2023 Dec 1;34(13):ar125. doi: 10.1091/mbc.E23-06-0248. Epub 2023 Sep 20. PubMed 37729018.
Backbone
  Vector backbone: pRH3022
  Vector type: Yeast Expression
Growth in bacteria
  Bacterial resistance: Ampicillin, 100 μg/mL
  Growth temperature: 37°C
  Growth strain: DH5alpha
  Copy number: High Copy
Gene/Insert
  Gene/Insert name: YIp ADE2-LEU2 pTDH3::ARO7-GFP::tADH1
  Species: S. cerevisiae (budding yeast)
  Entrez Gene: ARO7 (a.k.a. YPR060C, HGS1, OSM2, TYR7)
  Cloning method: Gibson Cloning
Terms and licenses: Academic/Nonprofit Terms; Industry Terms: Not Available to Industry
How to cite: pRH2941 was a gift from Randy Hampton (Addgene plasmid # 210143 ; http://n2t.net/addgene:210143 ; RRID:Addgene_210143)
