[The description below was written by a language model from this plasmid's Addgene catalogue record and pLannotate feature annotations shown in this document.]
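Description:
pRH2941 is a yeast integrating plasmid (YIp) built on the pRH3022 backbone for expression in Saccharomyces cerevisiae. The feature table shows no yeast replication origin or centromere, which fits its YIp designation: stable maintenance in yeast depends on recombination into the genome. It carries two complete yeast marker genes with their native promoters, ADE2 and LEU2. The "ADE2-LEU2" label suggests that one serves as the homology target for integration and the other for auxotrophic selection, but the record does not say explicitly which does which. In E. coli the plasmid is propagated at high copy from a ColE1/pUC-type origin with ampicillin selection through β-lactamase. The remaining annotations are pBluescript- and pBR322-derived remnants that play no evident role in yeast: f1 origin sequences, lacZα and lacI fragments, the lac promoter and operator, T3 and T7 promoters, multiple cloning site pieces, and bom and rop fragments.

The payload is a single expression cassette in which the strong constitutive TDH3 (GAP) promoter drives the S. cerevisiae ARO7 coding sequence. ARO7 encodes chorismate mutase, the enzyme that converts chorismate to prephenate at the branch point toward phenylalanine and tyrosine synthesis. It is followed by a C-terminal GFP, and the cassette ends with the ADH1 terminator. The insert was assembled by Gibson cloning.

The stated purpose places this construct in a set of protein quality control substrates and matched controls from work on functional-but-degraded proteins. No mutation is listed for ARO7, so this may be the control version, though the record does not say so. The GFP fusion would let steady-state levels or degradation of the Aro7 protein be followed by fluorescence or anti-GFP detection from a stably integrated cassette.
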