Features (pLannotate 1.2.2; 25 found; start..end, strand, type, name):
     22..665     +  promoter       GAP promoter: S. cerevisiae TDH3; promoter for glyceraldehyde-3-phosphate dehydrogenase
    671..715     +  misc_feature   MCS (fragment): pBluescript multiple cloning site
    720..1487    +  CDS            ARO7: CHMU_YEAST - Also known as OSM2. Experimental evidence at protein level: Swiss-Prot protein existence level 1. Catalyzes the Claisen rearrangement of chorismate to prephenate (PubMed:2646272, PubMed:2187528, PubMed:10894726, PubMed:31498992, PubMed:9642265, PubMed:10428795). Acts at the first branch point in the aromatic amino acid pathway where it steers biosynthesis towards phenylalanine and tyrosine, and away from tryptophan (Probable). From Saccharomyces cerevisiae (strain ATCC 204508 / S288c) (Baker's yeast).
   1515..2228    +  CDS            GFP: Aequoria victoria green fluorescent protein
   2249..2436    +  terminator     ADH1 terminator: S. cerevisiae ADH1; transcription terminator for the S. cerevisiae alcohol dehydrogenase 1 (ADH1) gene
   2441..2459    -  promoter       T7 promoter: promoter for bacteriophage T7 RNA polymerase
   2467..2622    +  CDS            lacZα (fragment): LacZα fragment of β-galactosidase; lacZ fragment
   2626..3054    +  rep_origin     f1 ori (sequence partly withheld): f1 bacteriophage origin of replication; arrow indicates direction of (+) strand synthesis
   3082..3133    -  misc_feature   bom (fragment): basis of mobility region from pBR322
   3289..5001    -  CDS            ADE2: PUR6_YEAST - Experimental evidence at protein level: Swiss-Prot protein existence level 1. From Saccharomyces cerevisiae (strain ATCC 204508 / S288c) (Baker's yeast).
   5002..5377    -  promoter       ADE2 promoter: S. cerevisiae ADE2
   5388..5501    +  rep_origin     f1 ori (fragment): f1 bacteriophage origin of replication; arrow indicates direction of (+) strand synthesis
   5502..5601    -  misc_feature   bom (fragment): basis of mobility region from pBR322
   5703..5738    -  CDS            rop (fragment): Rop protein, which maintains plasmids at low copy number; rop
   6051..7145    -  CDS            LEU2: 3-isopropylmalate dehydrogenase, required for leucine biosynthesis; S. cerevisiae LEU2; yeast auxotrophic marker
   7146..7553    -  promoter       LEU2 promoter: S. cerevisiae LEU2
   7721..7825    +  promoter       AmpR promoter: bla
   7826..8686    +  CDS            AmpR: β-lactamase; bla; confers resistance to ampicillin, carbenicillin, and related antibiotics
   8857..9445    +  rep_origin     ori: high-copy-number ColE1/pMB1/pBR322/pUC origin of replication
   9628..9720    +  CDS            lacI (fragment): lac repressor; lacI; The lac repressor binds to the lac operator to inhibit transcription in E. coli. This inhibition can be relieved by adding lactose or isopropyl-β-D-thiogalactopyranoside (IPTG).
   9733..9754    +  protein_bind   CAP binding site: CAP binding activates transcription in the presence of cAMP. E. coli catabolite activator protein
   9769..9799    +  promoter       lac promoter: promoter for the E. coli lac operon
   9807..9823    +  protein_bind   lac operator: The lac repressor binds to the lac operator to inhibit transcription in E. coli. This inhibition can be relieved by adding lactose or isopropyl-β-D-thiogalactopyranoside (IPTG). lac repressor encoded by lacI
   9868..9886    +  promoter       T3 promoter: promoter for bacteriophage T3 RNA polymerase
   9899..3       +  misc_feature   MCS (fragment) (across the origin): pBluescript multiple cloning site
>Addgene plasmid #210143 | pRH2941 | addgene full sequence | sequence record 431897 | Addgene NGS Result
GCTGCTTGGCGGTCGAGTTTATCATTATCAATACTGCCATTTCAAAGAATACGTAAATAATTAATAGTAG
TGATTTTCCTAACTTTATTTAGTCAAAAAATTAGCCTTTTAATTCTGCTGTAACCCGTACATGCCCAAAA
TAGGGGGCGGGTTACACAGAATATATAACATCGTAGGTGTCTGGGTGAACAGTTTATTCCTGGCATCCAC
TAAATATAATGGAGCCCGCTTTTTAAGCTGGCATCCAGAAAAAAAAAGAATCCCAGCACCAAAATATTGT
TTTCTTCACCAACCATCAGTTCATAGGTCCATTCTCTTAGCGCAACTACAGAGAACAGGGGCACAAACAG
GCAAAAAACGGGCACAACCTCAATGGAGTGATGCAACCTGCCTGGAGTAAATGATGACACAAGGCAATTG
ACCCACGCATGTATCTATCTCATTTTCTTACACCTTCTATTACCTTCTGCTCTCTCTGATTTGGAAAAAG
CTGAAAAAAAAGGTTGAAACCAGTTCCCTGAAATTATTCCCCTACTTGACTAATAAGTATATAAAGACGG
TAGGTATTGATTGTAATTCTGTAAATCTATTTCTTAAACTTCTTAAATTCTACTTTTATAGTTAGTCTTT
TTTTTAGTTTTAAAACACCAAGAACTTAGTTTCGACGGATCTGCAGGAATTCGATATCAAGCTTATCGAT
ACCGTCGACCTCGAGAGATATGGATTTCACAAAACCAGAAACTGTTTTAAATCTACAAAATATTAGAGAT
GAATTAGTTAGAATGGAGGATTCGATCATCTTCAAATTTATTGAGAGGTCGCATTTCGCCACATGTCCTT
CAGTTTATGAGGCAAACCATCCAGGTTTAGAAATTCCGAATTTTAAAGGATCTTTCTTGGATTGGGCTCT
TTCAAATCTTGAAATTGCGCATTCTCGCATCAGAAGATTCGAATCACCTGATGAAACTCCCTTCTTTCCT
GACAAGATTCAGAAATCATTCTTACCGAGCATTAACTACCCACAAATTTTGGCGCCTTATGCCCCAGAAG
TTAATTACAATGATAAAATAAAAAAAGTTTATATTGAAAAGATTATACCATTAATTTCGAAAAGAGATGG
TGATGATAAGAATAACTTCGGTTCTGTTGCCACTAGAGATATAGAATGTTTGCAAAGCTTGAGTAGGAGA
ATCCACTTTGGCAAGTTTGTTGCTGAAGCCAAGTTCCAATCGGATATCCCGCTATACACAAAGCTGATCA
AAAGTAAAGATGTCGAGGGGATAATGAAGAATATCACCAATTCTGCCGTTGAAGAAAAGATTCTAGAAAG
ATTAACTAAGAAGGCTGAAGTCTATGGTGTGGACCCTACCAACGAGTCAGGTGAAAGAAGGATTACTCCA
GAATATTTGGTAAAAATTTATAAGGAAATTGTTATACCTATCACTAAGGAAGTTGAGGTGGAATACTTGC
TAAGAAGGTTGGAAGAGGGTCGACGGATCCCCGGGTTAATTAACAGTAAAGGAGAAGAACTTTTCACTGG
AGTTGTCCCAATTCTTGTTGAATTAGATGGTGATGTTAATGGGCACAAATTTTCTGTCAGTGGAGAGGGT
GAAGGTGATGCAACATACGGAAAACTTACCCTTAAATTTATTTGCACTACTGGAAAACTACCTGTTCCAT
GGCCAACACTTGTCACTACTTTCACTTATGGTGTTCAATGCTTTTCAAGATACCCAGATCATATGAAACG
GCATGACTTTTTCAAGAGTGCCATGCCCGAAGGTTATGTACAGGAAAGAACTATATTTTTCAAAGATGAC
GGGAACTACAAGACACGTGCTGAAGTCAAGTTTGAAGGTGATACCCTTGTTAATAGAATCGAGTTAAAAG
GTATTGATTTTAAAGAAGATGGAAACATTCTTGGACACAAATTGGAATACAACTATAACTCACACAATGT
ATACATCATGGCAGACAAACAAAAGAATGGAATCAAAGTTAACTTCAAAATTAGACACAACATTGAAGAT
GGAAGCGTTCAACTAGCAGACCATTATCAACAAAATACTCCAATTGGCGATGGCCCTGTCCTTTTACCAG
ACAACCATTACCTGTCCACACAATCTGCCCTTTCGAAAGATCCCAACGAAAAGAGAGACCACATGGTCCT
TCTTGAGTTTGTAACAGCTGCTGGGATTACACATGGCATGGATGAACTATACAAATAGGGCGCGCCACTT
CTAAATAAGCGAATTTCTTATGATTTATGATTTTTATTATTAAATAAGTTATAAAAAAAATAAGTGTATA
CAAATTTTAAAGTGACTCTTAGGTTTTAAAACGAAAATTCTTATTCTTGAGTAACTCTTTCCTGTAGGTC
AGGTTGCTTTCTCAGGTATAGTATGAGGTCGCTCTTATTGACCACACCTCTACCGGCAGCCCTATAGTGA
GTCGTATTACGCGCGCTCACTGGCCGTCGTTTTACAACGTCGTGACTGGGAAAACCCTGGCGTTACCCAA
CTTAATCGCCTTGCAGCACATCCCCCTTTCGCCAGCTGGCGTAATAGCGAAGAGGCCCGCACCGATCGCC
CTTCCCAACAGTTGCGCAGCCTGAATGGCGAATGG
[124 nt withheld, positions 2626-2749]
C
[91 nt withheld, positions 2751-2841]
A
[49 nt withheld, positions 2843-2891]
CCTTTGACGTTGGAGTCCACGTTCTTT
[37 nt withheld, positions 2919-2955]
ACCCTATCTCGGTCTATTCTTTTGATTTATAAGGGATTTTGCCGATTTCGGCCTATTGGTTAAAAAATGA
GCTGATTTAACAAAAATTTAACGCGAATTTTAACAAAATATTAACGCTTACAATTTCCTGATGCGGTATT
TTCTCCTTACGCATCTGTGCGGTATTTCACACCGCATAGATCTTATGTATGAAATTCTTAAAAAAGGACA
CCTGTAAGCGTTGATTTCTATGTATGAAGTCCACATTTGATGTAATCATAACAAAGCCTAAAAAATAGGT
ATATCATTTTATAATTATTTGCTGTACAAGTATATCAATAAACTTATATATTACTTGTTTTCTAGATAAG
CTTCGTAACCGACAGTTTCTAACTTTTGTGCTTTGACAAGAACTTCTTCTTCTTGCTTTAATAAAAACTG
TTCCATTTTCGTTGTATAACTTGAATCATAAGCGCCAAGCAGTCTGACAGCCAACAGCGCAGCGTTCGTA
CTATTATTAATAGCGACGGTAGCTACTGGAACACCTCTAGGCATTTGCACAATTGAATGTAAAGAATCTA
CTCCATCTAGACAAGAACCTTTTACGGGCACACCGATGACAGGAAGTGGTGTCATTGCAGCCACCATACC
TGGCAAGTGAGCAGCCCCACCAGCTCCAGCGATAATTGTTTTAATTCCACGCTTGCTTGCGGAAATAGCA
TATGCTGACATCCTATGTGGAGTTCTATGAGCAGAGACTATTGTCACTTCAAATGGAACGCCAAAATCTT
TTAAAACCGCACATGCGGCAGACATTACCGGCAAGTCAGAGTCTGATCCCATGATGATTCCAACCAATGG
TTTGACCATTGCTTCCAAGTCCAACTTTTGAGCGACAGAGATTTTGATTGGAATATCAGTTCTACCTGTA
ATGTAGTTCAGCCTTTGTTCACATTCCGCCATACTGGAGGCAATAATATTTATGTGACCTACTTTTCTGT
TAGGTCTAGACTCTTTTCCATATAAGTACACTGAGGAACCTGGAGTCGCCAATGCTCTTTCGCAAGTTTC
TAGCTCTTTATCTTTTGTATGTTTGTCTCCAAGAACATTTAGCATAATGGCGTTCGTTGTAATGGTGGAG
AAAGATGTGAAATTCTTTGGCATTGGCAAATCCAATATTGATCTCAAATGAGCTTCAAATTGAGAAGTGA
CGCAAGCATCAATGGTATAATGTCCAGAGTTGTGAGGCCTTGGGGCAATTTCGTTAATAAGCAATTCCCC
TGTTTCTAAATAGAACATTTCCACACCAAATATACCACAACCGGGAAAAGATTTGATTGCATTTTCTGCC
AACAACTTCGCCTTAAGTTGAACGGAGTCCGGAACTCTAGCAGGCGCATAACATAAGTCACAAATATTGT
CCTTGTGGATAGTCTCTACAATTGGGTAAGAAAACACTAAACCGTTAACAGACCTCACAATCATGACTGC
TAATTCTTTAGTAAATGGTGCCCATTTTTCGGCGTACAAAGGACGATCCTTCAGTACTTCCAAAGCTTCC
GGAATCATTTCCTTATTCTTTACAACGAAGTTACCTCTTCCATCGTATGCCAAAGTCCTCGACTTCAAGA
CGAATGGAAAACCCAAATCTCTTCCAACATTCAATAGGGACGTCTCACTGGCTTGTTCCACAGGAACACT
TTGGGTAACTGCTATACCATTTTTGATTAAATGCTCTTTTTGAATATATTTGTCTTGTATCAATCTGATT
GTTTCTGGAGAAGGGTAAATTTTTAATTTGGGATGTTTTACTTGAAGATTCTTTAGTGTAGGAACATCAA
CATGCTCAATCTCAATCGTTAGCACATCACATTTTTCAGCTAGTTTTTCGATATCAAGAGGATTGGAAAA
GGAGCCATTAACGTGGTCATTGGAGTTGCTTATTTGTTTGGCAGGAGAATTTTCAGCATCTAGTATTACC
GTCTTAATGTTGAGCCTGTTTGCTGCCTCAACAATCATACGTCCCAATTGTCCCCCTCCTAATATACCAA
CTGTTCTAGAATCCATACTTGATTGTTTTGTCCGATTTTCTTGTTTTTCTTGATTGTTATAGTAGGATGT
ACTTAGAAGAGAGATCCAACGATTTTACGCACCAATTTATACATGAAATGCTCCATAATATTGTCCATTT
AGTTCTTAATAAAAGGTCAGCAAGAGTCAATCACTTAGTATTACCCGGTTCGTAGCCATGCAACAAGAGT
CATTTGTCAGCATAGCTGTAATAATCAATCATGACGTAAGAAATGTATCATAATTAAAAGTTGTTAAAGA
TGTCAGTGTTATGTTGGTGTTACAAAATTCTCGGCTTCTCACTAATATTTAATATCTCTTAAATTTTATC
TGTCTTTGATTCTTTTAAGAAAAGTTATGTATTATTCAAGAATTAATTCAGATCTATTCTTTTGATTTAT
AAGGGATTTTGCCGATTTCGGCCTATTGGTTAAAAAATGAGCTGATTTAACAAAAATTTAACGCGAATTT
TAACAAAATATTAACGCTTACAATTTCCTGATGCGGTATTTTCTCCTTACGCATCTGTGCGGTATTTCAC
ACCGCATATGGTGCACTCTCAGTACAATCTGCTCTGATGCCGCATAGTTAAGCCAGCCCCGACACCCGCC
AACACCCGCTGACGCGCCCTGACGGGCTTGTCTGCTCCCGGCATCCGCTTACAGACAAGCTGTGACCGTC
TCCGGGAGCTGCATGTGTCAGAGGTTTTCACCGTCATCACCGAAACGCGCGAGACGAAAGGGCCTCGTGA
TACGCCTATTTTTATAGGTTAATGTCATGATCTTTTTGTGTGGTGCCCTCCTCCTTGTCAATATTAATGT
TAAAGTGCAATTCTTTTTCCTTATCACGTTGAGCCATTAGTATCAATTTGCTTACCTGTATTCCTTTACA
TCCTCCTTTTTCTCCTTCTTGATAAATGTATGTAGATTGCGTATATAGTTTCGTCTACCCTATGAACATA
TTCCATTTTGTAATTTCGTGTCGTTTCTATTATGAATTTCATTTATAAAGTTTATGTACAAATATCATAA
AAAAAGAGAATCTTTTTAAGCAAGGATTTTCTTAACTTCTTCGGCGACAGCATCACCGACTTCGGTGGTA
CTGTTGGAACCACCTAAATCACCAGTTCTGATACCTGCATCCAAAACCTTTTTAACTGCATCTTCAATGG
CCTTACCTTCTTCAGGCAAGTTCAATGACAATTTCAACATCATTGCAGCAGACAAGATAGTGGCGATAGG
GTTGACCTTATTCTTTGGCAAATCTGGAGCAGAACCGTGGCATGGTTCGTACAAACCAAATGCGGTGTTC
TTGTCTGGCAAAGAGGCCAAGGACGCAGATGGCAACAAACCCAAGGAACCTGGGATAACGGAGGCTTCAT
CGGAGATGATATCACCAAACATGTTGCTGGTGATTATAATACCATTTAGGTGGGTTGGGTTCTTAACTAG
GATCATGGCGGCAGAATCAATCAATTGATGTTGAACCTTCAATGTAGGGAATTCGTTCTTGATGGTTTCC
TCCACAGTTTTTCTCCATAATCTTGAAGAGGCCAAAACATTAGCTTTATCCAAGGACCAAATAGGCAATG
GTGGCTCATGTTGTAGGGCCATGAAAGCGGCCATTCTTGTGATTCTTTGCACTTCTGGAACGGTGTATTG
TTCACTATCCCAAGCGACACCATCACCATCGTCTTCCTTTCTCTTACCAAAGTAAATACCTCCCACTAAT
TCTCTGACAACAACGAAGTCAGTACCTTTAGCAAATTGTGGCTTGATTGGAGATAAGTCTAAAAGAGAGT
CGGATGCAAAGTTACATGGTCTTAAGTTGGCGTACAATTGAAGTTCTTTACGGATTTTTAGTAAACCTTG
TTCAGGTCTAACACTACCGGTACCCCATTTAGGACCACCCACAGCACCTAACAAAACGGCATCAGCCTTC
TTGGAGGCTTCCAGCGCCTCATCTGGAAGTGGAACACCTGTAGCATCGATAGCAGCACCACCAATTAAAT
GATTTTCGAAATCGAACTTGACATTGGAACGAACATCAGAAATAGCTTTAAGAACCTTAATGGCTTCGGC
TGTGATTTCTTGACCAACGTGGTCACCTGGCAAAACGACGATCTTCTTAGGGGCAGACATTAGAATGGTA
TATCCTTGAAATATATATATATATATTGCTGAAATGTAAAAGGTAAGAAAAGTTAGAAAGTAAGACGATT
GCTAACCACCTATTGGAAAAAACAATAGGTCCTTAAATAATATTGTCAACTTCAAGTATTGTGATGCAAG
CATTTAGTCATGAACGCTTCTCTATTCTATATGAAAAGCCGGTTCCGGCGCTCTCACCTTTCCTTTTTCT
CCCAATTTTTCAGTTGAAAAAGGTATATGCGTCAGGCGACCTCTGAAATTAACAAAAAATTTCCAGTCAT
CGAATTTGATTCTGTGCGATAGCGCCCCTGTGTGTTCTCGTTATGTTGAGGAAAAAAATAATGGTTGCTA
AGAGATTCGAACTCTTGCATCTTACGATACCTGAGTATTCCCACAGTTAACTGCGGTCAAGATATTTCTT
GAATCAGGCGCCTTAGACCGCTCGGCCAAACAACCAATTACTTGTTGAGAAATAGAGTATAATTATCCTA
TAAATATAACGTTTTTGAACACACATGAACAAGGAAGTACAGGAGACGTCAGGTGGCACTTTTCGGGGAA
ATGTGCGCGGAACCCCTATTTGTTTATTTTTCTAAATACATTCAAATATGTATCCGCTCATGAGACAATA
ACCCTGATAAATGCTTCAATAATATTGAAAAAGGAAGAGTATGAGTATTCAACATTTCCGTGTCGCCCTT
ATTCCCTTTTTTGCGGCATTTTGCCTTCCTGTTTTTGCTCACCCAGAAACGCTGGTGAAAGTAAAAGATG
CTGAAGATCAGTTGGGTGCACGAGTGGGTTACATCGAACTGGATCTCAACAGCGGTAAGATCCTTGAGAG
TTTTCGCCCCGAAGAACGTTTTCCAATGATGAGCACTTTTAAAGTTCTGCTATGTGGCGCGGTATTATCC
CGTATTGACGCCGGGCAAGAGCAACTCGGTCGCCGCATACACTATTCTCAGAATGACTTGGTTGAGTACT
CACCAGTCACAGAAAAGCATCTTACGGATGGCATGACAGTAAGAGAATTATGCAGTGCTGCCATAACCAT
GAGTGATAACACTGCGGCCAACTTACTTCTGACAACGATCGGAGGACCGAAGGAGCTAACCGCTTTTTTG
CACAACATGGGGGATCATGTAACTCGCCTTGATCGTTGGGAACCGGAGCTGAATGAAGCCATACCAAACG
ACGAGCGTGACACCACGATGCCTGTAGCAATGGCAACAACGTTGCGCAAACTATTAACTGGCGAACTACT
TACTCTAGCTTCCCGGCAACAATTAATAGACTGGATGGAGGCGGATAAAGTTGCAGGACCACTTCTGCGC
TCGGCCCTTCCGGCTGGCTGGTTTATTGCTGATAAATCTGGAGCCGGTGAGCGTGGGTCTCGCGGTATCA
TTGCAGCACTGGGGCCAGATGGTAAGCCCTCCCGTATCGTAGTTATCTACACGACGGGGAGTCAGGCAAC
TATGGATGAACGAAATAGACAGATCGCTGAGATAGGTGCCTCACTGATTAAGCATTGGTAACTGTCAGAC
CAAGTTTACTCATATATACTTTAGATTGATTTAAAACTTCATTTTTAATTTAAAAGGATCTAGGTGAAGA
TCCTTTTTGATAATCTCATGACCAAAATCCCTTAACGTGAGTTTTCGTTCCACTGAGCGTCAGACCCCGT
AGAAAAGATCAAAGGATCTTCTTGAGATCCTTTTTTTCTGCGCGTAATCTGCTGCTTGCAAACAAAAAAA
CCACCGCTACCAGCGGTGGTTTGTTTGCCGGATCAAGAGCTACCAACTCTTTTTCCGAAGGTAACTGGCT
TCAGCAGAGCGCAGATACCAAATACTGTTCTTCTAGTGTAGCCGTAGTTAGGCCACCACTTCAAGAACTC
TGTAGCACCGCCTACATACCTCGCTCTGCTAATCCTGTTACCAGTGGCTGCTGCCAGTGGCGATAAGTCG
TGTCTTACCGGGTTGGACTCAAGACGATAGTTACCGGATAAGGCGCAGCGGTCGGGCTGAACGGGGGGTT
CGTGCACACAGCCCAGCTTGGAGCGAACGACCTACACCGAACTGAGATACCTACAGCGTGAGCTATGAGA
AAGCGCCACGCTTCCCGAAGGGAGAAAGGCGGACAGGTATCCGGTAAGCGGCAGGGTCGGAACAGGAGAG
CGCACGAGGGAGCTTCCAGGGGGAAACGCCTGGTATCTTTATAGTCCTGTCGGGTTTCGCCACCTCTGAC
TTGAGCGTCGATTTTTGTGATGCTCGTCAGGGGGGCGGAGCCTATGGAAAAACGCCAGCAACGCGGCCTT
TTTACGGTTCCTGGCCTTTTGCTGGCCTTTTGCTCACATGTTCTTTCCTGCGTTATCCCCTGATTCTGTG
GATAACCGTATTACCGCCTTTGAGTGAGCTGATACCGCTCGCCGCAGCCGAACGACCGAGCGCAGCGAGT
CAGTGAGCGAGGAAGCGGAAGAGCGCCCAATACGCAAACCGCCTCTCCCCGCGCGTTGGCCGATTCATTA
ATGCAGCTGGCACGACAGGTTTCCCGACTGGAAAGCGGGCAGTGAGCGCAACGCAATTAATGTGAGTTAG
CTCACTCATTAGGCACCCCAGGCTTTACACTTTATGCTTCCGGCTCGTATGTTGTGTGGAATTGTGAGCG
GATAACAATTTCACACAGGAAACAGCTATGACCATGATTACGCCAAGCGCGCAATTAACCCTCACTAAAG
GGAACAAAAGCTGGAGCTCCACCGCGGTGGCGGCC
